Addgene plasmid #86209: pYPQ223 (dAsCpf1-SRDX)
Purpose: Deactivated AsCpf1-SRDX repressor fusion; transcriptional repressor dCpf1 Gateway entry plasmid
Depositing lab: Yiping Qi. Depositing organization: University of Maryland, College Park. Publication: A CRISPR-Cpf1 system for efficient genome editing and transcriptional repression in plants. Tang X, Lowder LG, Zhang T, Malzahn AA, Zheng X, Voytas DF, Zhong Z, Chen Y, Ren Q, Li Q, Kirkland ER, Zhang Y, Qi Y. Nat Plants. 2017 Feb 17;3:17018. doi: 10.1038/nplants.2017.18. PubMed 28211909.
Backbone
  Vector backbone: pYPQ221
  Vector type: Plant Expression ; Gateway compatible Cpf1 vectors
Growth in bacteria
  Bacterial resistance: Spectinomycin, 50 μg/mL
  Growth temperature: 37°C
  Growth strain: DH5alpha
  Copy number: High Copy
Gene/Insert
  Gene/Insert name: dAsCpf1 (alt name: dAsCas12a)
  Species: Acidaminococcus sp. BV3L6
  Mutation: D908A
  Tag / fusion protein: NLS (N terminal on insert); SRDX repressor and NLS (C terminal on insert)
Terms and licenses: Academic/Nonprofit Terms; Industry Terms: Not Available to Industry
How to cite: pYPQ223 (dAsCpf1-SRDX) was a gift from Yiping Qi (Addgene plasmid # 86209 ; http://n2t.net/addgene:86209 ; RRID:Addgene_86209)
