[The description below was written by a language model from this plasmid's Addgene catalogue record and pLannotate feature annotations shown in this document.]
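Description:
pYPQ223 (dAsCpf1-SRDX) is a Gateway entry plasmid built on the pYPQ221 backbone and belongs to a set of Gateway-compatible Cpf1 vectors for plant expression. It replicates in E. coli from a high-copy ColE1/pUC-type origin and is selected with spectinomycin through the aadA (SmR) aminoglycoside adenylyltransferase gene. The annotation also picks up short remnants of a gentamicin resistance gene, a class 1 integron Pc promoter, lacZα and lacI, along with rrnB T1 and T2 terminators that insulate the cloning region from backbone transcription. These fragments appear to be backbone carry-over rather than functional parts.

The payload is the Cas12a (Cpf1) coding sequence from Acidaminococcus sp. BV3L6 carrying the D908A mutation, which deactivates nuclease activity while leaving crRNA-guided DNA binding intact. According to the record, the protein has an N-terminal NLS and a C-terminal fusion of the SRDX repressor with a further NLS. SRDX is a plant EAR-motif repression domain, so the fusion acts as a programmable transcriptional repressor when directed to a target gene by a crRNA. The coding sequence is followed by a NOS terminator and poly(A) signal, and the whole cassette is flanked by attL1 and attR5 sites. This site pairing is used in multisite Gateway LR reactions, where the entry clone is combined with a second module and a destination vector. No plant promoter is annotated within the cassette, so expression is presumably driven by a promoter supplied by the destination vector, though the record does not say so. A T7 promoter lies outside the att-flanked region. The construct is intended for assembling dCpf1-based gene repression vectors for plants.
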