Features (pLannotate 1.2.2; 13 found; start..end, strand, type, name):
   3030..3129    -  protein_bind   attL1: mutant version of attL; recombination site for the Gateway® LR reaction LR Clonase™
   3145..3181    +  CDS            lacZα (fragment): LacZα fragment of β-galactosidase; lacZ fragment
   3228..3271    -  terminator     rrnB T1 terminator: Escherichia coli rrnB; transcription terminator T1 from the E. coli rrnB gene
   3403..3430    +  terminator     rrnB T2 terminator: transcription terminator T2 from the E. coli rrnB gene
   3485..3577    -  CDS            lacI (fragment): lac repressor; lacI; The lac repressor binds to the lac operator to inhibit transcription in E. coli. This inhibition can be relieved by adding lactose or isopropyl-β-D-thiogalactopyranoside (IPTG).
   3760..4348    -  rep_origin     ori: high-copy-number ColE1/pMB1/pBR322/pUC origin of replication
   4441..5232    -  CDS            SmR: aminoglycoside adenylyltransferase (Murphy, 1985); aadA; confers resistance to spectinomycin and streptomycin
   5239..5295    -  CDS            GmR (fragment): gentamycin acetyltransferase; aacC1; confers resistance to gentamycin
   5471..5494    -  promoter       Pc promoter (fragment): intI1 (promoter lies within the coding sequence); class 1 integron promoter
   5684..5702    +  promoter       T7 promoter: promoter for bacteriophage T7 RNA polymerase
   5720..5843    -  protein_bind   attR5: mutant version of attR; recombination site for the Gateway® LR reaction LR Clonase™
   5888..6140    -  terminator     NOS terminator: nopaline synthase terminator and poly(A) signal
   6349..2960    -  CDS            cas12a (across the origin): CS12A_ACISB - Also known as cpf1 From Acidaminococcus sp. (strain BV3L6).
>Addgene plasmid #86209 | pYPQ223 (dAsCpf1-SRDX) | addgene full sequence | sequence record 175733 | Addgene NGS Result
GCTTGGTAGTGGATCATGAGATCCACTATCTCATGGATGACCTGGCTGAGATAGCCCTGCTTCAGGTCTT
TGATCGTGCCCACTACGGACCAGGCCTGCCTCGCGGCGACGCGTTCCTTCTCCCGGTTGTCGAGCTTCTT
CTGGTAGTCGAACTGCTGGATGGTATTGAGCGACCGTTGCTCGAGAATCTTTCCGGTGGAGTCGATGACG
GTGATGTAGATGAGGTTCCGCTCCCCCCGGGCAATCCCGATTATGGGTGTCTCTGGGTGCTCCTTGAGAT
ACGCGTTGACCCGCTGGTTGAACTTGGACGGGCTATTCGCGGCCTGGTAGTTCAGCGTGATGGGGACATG
GAAAAAGAACTTGTCAGAGGTAAACCGCCGATCCTTTATGATCTCGTGGCTGACCTCCTTCGTGATGACG
TTTGGCAGGAGCGCGCGGGCCTCGTCGCTGAGGTCGTGTGAGAGGCGGTGGTTCACGTAATCGTACAGCT
CCTGATACAGTGTATCAGGGATTGGCGTCTTTTGATCTTTCAGCTTCTTGTTCAGCATCTTCTCACCGAG
GCGATGAGCCATGCGCTTCATCCTGGACTTCGGCCTGTAGAAGAGTTCTGCCTGGCCGTTCAGCTTTATG
CTCGTCTTCGCGAGATTTTCCGGGCTGAAGAGGCCTGTCCAGTAGAGGGTGTGCAGGTTTGGCTTCCCGT
GGTGGCCCTTCGCGAAGTCCTTGTTATAGATTTGGAAAAGATACAACTTGCCGGTTTCGACGGCGTCCAT
GATCTCCTTTTCCGCGATACGCTGAAACGAGATGTGATACAGGAGTGGGTTGAGTTCGGCGTAGTACTCC
CCGAGGTCCTTGTACTGGGAAGAGGGGCGGAGGGAAGAGAGATCGATGGAGGTTGTCTTGGTGTACTTGC
TGAGGAAATCGCGCGTGAAGTCGATCCACTTGCAGAGCGCCTCTCTATACCCCTTTTGATCGCCCGTCTT
CTTGGCGTAGGCGGTCTGGAACTTCTTGGGTTCCTTTTCTGGATTATTCAGATCGTATATCTCCTTGGTG
ATCTCGAGCGGCTCGATGAAGTTGTTGGAGAGGAGGATGGGGGTGGTATGGGTCTGAAAGTGCGCCGTCA
CCGCCTTAAGCTGAGTGCTGCACTTCGGTATCATCTTTGCAGCGTCAGGAAAATAATCGTAGTACATCTT
GTCGAAGCCCTCGGAGGTCTTCTCAGTTGGCTCGAAGCTGAGCGCCTTGTACCTGCCTTTTTGTTTCGGC
ATAATTCCCAAATAATACAACCCATTTTTCACGAAAAGAATGGCTCCGTTGTTCTTCTCTTTGTTAACGT
CCCACCCGCTGGCCAGGGTGGGCATTTGGAAGTTCAGCTTGAACTTCTCCACGGAATACGGCTTCTTGGT
CGCGTAATTGCGCGCCTTATTATAGAAGCTCAAGCTAGGTTCCATCTCAAGCTTGATCCCGGTGAGGCGG
GCGCTAAACTCCGGATCGACCTCGTTGGACTCGTCCACGGCGAACCAGTCGAGAAGGTGGTACAGCCCCA
GGAGGCTGTCCAGCTGGGACTTGAGGATTTCCTTTTCCTCTTGCTTTTTCAGGGTCGTCGGCAGCGGCTG
GTCCAGGGCCGCGTGGGCGTGAGAGAGGATCTCCGAGGTCTTCTGCTTGAAAGCCTCGGACAGCTCCTTG
CCCGCGGCGGAGATGATCTCCTGCAGGTTAATGTCCTCGTGCTTGAGGCTCCTTTGCACTTTCTCTTTCG
CCGACTTCGTGATCTTGCCGGTGAGCTCGCTGATGCGCCGCTCGTAGAGGGCGTTGCGGAGGGTGTCCCA
GTGGTCGCACAGGGCGCTGGAGATGGTTTCCAGCTTCTTATGGGAGATGAAGATGTGGGTGAGATCGATG
CTATTGAGCTCATTGAACAGCGCCTCGGCGGTTTCGAGCACATTCTCGTTGCGGAGGAGGGTCTTGTACT
TGCAGAAGGACTGGATGACCTCCTCGTCGCTCTTGAACTCCTCGAGGATGAAGGACAACGTGTTGCGGTC
GGAGAGGATCTGCTTAAACAGGGGGATAAACCTATGTGGGAGTGAGGCAATGATGTGCGCGGTTTCGTCG
TTCTTCTGGATGGCGAGATTGAGCACCTCGTTCAGGCCCTTGATCTTCTCGGTGCCGGCCTCGCGGGAGA
TGCCGCCGAGGAGCTGGTTGTAGAGGTCGATCTGGGTCTGCGTCAGCAGCTGATTGTAGAAGGGGAAGGA
GAACACCTCTTCGATCGAGGTGGACACGAAGATCCCGATGGCCTTCTTCACGTTCTCGAAGTGCTCGCGG
AGGGACGGCACGGCCGTGATGAGGCGGGTGAAGATGTGGCAGTTCTCCTTGAACTTCGGGAAGTTGTCTT
GCACGATCCTATGCGGGATGGCGGTGCTAATGTCCTCGGCGCTGAACACGTTTTTGCGGTTCTCGTAAAA
GCCGCTAAAGTATGTCGTAAACTTGTCGAACGACCGGAGGAGGGCGTTCTCATGCTCTGTGGTCGTGACG
GTGCCCAGTTGCTTCAGCACTTTGCCATTGAACAGCTCGGCCTTAAACAGCCCCTTATAGATTTCGGCGT
GGCGCTTGTTGATGGCGTCGGTGAGATTATCTGTGCGCCCGATGAAGTAGTCGTGGATAGCGTTGCGATA
CGTAGCCTGTTCTTCGATGAGCGCGTTGCGTGTCTCCTCCGTCTTCTCCTTGCGGTAGGAGTCGATGGCG
GCCGAGAGGTTCTCCCAGTCGAGCTGCACGAGCTGCAGGCACTGGTCCGCGTAGGTCTTGTAGATCCGGT
CGATGATCGGCTTGAGCTCCTTGTAGTGGTCGTTCCGCGCTTTGTCCTCCTCGATAAAGCCCTGCTCCTG
GATGTGCTTGAGGGTCTTGCCCTGCGGAATCAGCTCGAACCGCAGCGTCTTGCTGACCTGGTAGAGGTTG
GTGAACCCCTCGAACTGCGTAGCCGCAGGCACCCCGTGAATACCAACCTTCCGCTTCTTCTTAGGAGCCA
TGGTGAAGGGCGAATTCGGAGCCTGCTTTTTTGTACAAAGTTGGCATTATAAAAAAGCATTGCTCATCAA
TTTGTTGCAACGAACAGGTCACTATCAGTCAAAATAAAATCATTATTTGGGGCCCGAGCTTAAGACTGGC
CGTCGTTTTACAACGTCGTGACTGGGAAAACATCCATGCAAGCGTTAACGCGAGAGTAGGGAACTGCCAG
GCATCAAATAAAACGAAAGGCTCAGTCGGAAGACTGGGCCTTTCGTTTTATCTGTTGTTTGTCGGTGAAC
GCTCTCCTGAGTAGGACAAATCCGCCGGGAGCGGATTTGAACGTTGTGAAGCAACGGCCCGGAGGGTGGC
GGGCAGGACGCCCGCCATAAACTGCCAGGCATCAAACTAAGCAGAAGGCCATCCTGACGGATGGCCTTTT
TGCGTTTCTACAAACTCTTCCTGGCTCGCGGTACGCGTATTAATTGCGTTGCGCTCACTGCCCGCTTTCC
AGTCGGGAAACCTGTCGTGCCAGCTGCATTAATGAATCGGCCAACGCGCGGGGAGAGGCGGTTTGCGTAT
TGGGCGCTCTTCCGCTTCCTCGCTCACTGACTCGCTGCGCTCGGTCGTTCGGCTGCGGCGAGCGGTATCA
GCTCACTCAAAGGCGGTAATACGGTTATCCACAGAATCAGGGGATAACGCAGGAAAGAACATGTGAGCAA
AAGGCCAGCAAAAGGCCAGGAACCGTAAAAAGGCCGCGTTGCTGGCGTTTTTCCATAGGCTCCGCCCCCC
TGACGAGCATCACAAAAATCGACGCTCAAGTCAGAGGTGGCGAAACCCGACAGGACTATAAAGATACCAG
GCGTTTCCCCCTGGAAGCTCCCTCGTGCGCTCTCCTGTTCCGACCCTGCCGCTTACCGGATACCTGTCCG
CCTTTCTCCCTTCGGGAAGCGTGGCGCTTTCTCATAGCTCACGCTGTAGGTATCTCAGTTCGGTGTAGGT
CGTTCGCTCCAAGCTGGGCTGTGTGCACGAACCCCCCGTTCAGCCCGACCGCTGCGCCTTATCCGGTAAC
TATCGTCTTGAGTCCAACCCGGTAAGACACGACTTATCGCCACTGGCAGCAGCCACTGGTAACAGGATTA
GCAGAGCGAGGTATGTAGGCGGTGCTACAGAGTTCTTGAAGTGGTGGCCTAACTACGGCTACACTAGAAG
AACAGTATTTGGTATCTGCGCTCTGCTGAAGCCAGTTACCTTCGGAAAAAGAGTTGGTAGCTCTTGATCC
GGCAAACAAACCACCGCTGGTAGCGGTGGTTTTTTTGTTTGCAAGCAGCAGATTACGCGCAGAAAAAAAG
GATCTCAAGAAGATCCTTTGATCTTTTCTACGGGGTCTGACGCTCAGTGGAACGACGCGTAACTCACGTT
AAGGGATTTTGGTCATGGGTGGCTCGAGGGTTATTTGCCGACTACCTTGGTGATCTCGCCTTTCACGTAG
TGGACAAATTCTTCCAACTGATCTGCGCGCGAGGCCAAGCGATCTTCTTCTTGTCCAAGATAAGCCTGTC
TAGCTTCAAGTATGACGGGCTGATACTGGGCCGGCAGGCGCTCCATTGCCCAGTCGGCAGCGACATCCTT
CGGCGCGATTTTGCCGGTTACTGCGCTGTACCAAATGCGGGACAACGTAAGCACTACATTTCGCTCATCG
CCAGCCCAGTCGGGCGGCGAGTTCCATAGCGTTAAGGTTTCATTTAGCGCCTCAAATAGATCCTGTTCAG
GAACCGGATCAAAGAGTTCCTCCGCCGCTGGACCTACCAAGGCAACGCTATGTTCTCTTGCTTTTGTCAG
CAAGATAGCCAGATCAATGTCGATCGTGGCTGGCTCGAAGATACCTGCAAGAATGTCATTGCGCTGCCAT
TCTCCAAATTGCAGTTCGCGCTTAGCTGGATAACGCCACGGAATGATGTCGTCGTGCACAACAATGGTGA
CTTCTACAGCGCGGAGAATCTCGCTCTCTCCAGGGGAAGCCGAAGTTTCCAAAAGGTCGTTGATCAAAGC
TCGCCGCGTTGTTTCATCAAGCCTTACGGTCACCGTAACCAGCAAATCAATATCACTGTGTGGCTTCAGG
CCGCCATCCACTGCGGAGCCGTACAAATGTACGGCCAGCAACGTCGGTTCGAGATGGCGCTCGATGACGC
CAACTACCTCTGATAGTTGAGTCGATACTTCGGCGATCACCGCTTCCCTCATAATGTTTAACTTTGTTTT
AGGGCGACTGCCCTGCTGCGTAACATCGTTGCTGCTCCATAACATCAAACATCGACCCACGGCGTAACGC
GCTTGCTGCTTGGATGCCCGAGGCATAGACTGTACCCCAAAAAAACAGTCATAACAAGCCATGAAAACCG
CCACTGCGCCGTTACCACCGCTGCGTTCGGTCAAGGTTCTGGACCAGTTGCGTGAGCGCATACGCTACTT
GCATTACAGCTTACGAACCGAACAGGCTTATGTCCACTGGGTTCGTGCCTTCATCCGTTTCCACGGTGTG
CGTCACCCGGCAACCTTGGGTAGCAGCGAAGTCGAGGCATTTCTGTCCTGGCTGGTCCAGAGGAGGCATG
ATGATATATTTTTATCTTGTGCAATGTAACATCAGAGATTTTGAGACACGGGCCAGAGCTGCCAGGAAAC
AGCTATGACCATGTAATACGACTCACTATAGGGGATATCAGCTGGATGGCATAGTGACTGGATATGTTGT
GTTTTACAGTATTATGTAGTCTGTTTTTTATGCAAAATCTAATTTAATATATTGATATTTATATCATTTT
ACGTTTCTCGTTCAACTTTTGTATACAAAGTTGCGAATTCGCCCTTTCCGGAAGCTGTCGAGGGGGGATC
AATTCCCGATCTAGTAACATAGATGACACCGCGCGCGATAATTTATCCTAGTTTGCGCGCTATATTTTGT
TTTCTATCGCGTATTAAATGTATAATTGCGGGACTCTAATCATAAAAACCCATCTCATAAATAACGTCAT
GCATTACATGTTAATTATTACATGCTTAACGTAATTCAACAGAAATTATATGATAATCATCGCAAGACCG
GCAACAGGATTCAATCTTAAGAAACTTTATTGCCAAATGTTTGAACGATCGGACGTCCTAAGCGAATCCG
AGTCTAAGCTCAAGATCGAGGTCAAGAGCAAATCCGAGTCTAAGTTCAAGGTCGAGATCGAGAGCAAATC
CAAGTCTGAGTTCGAGGTCAAGATCAAGGTCGACTGAGCCAGAACCCGACCCCGATCCAGAGCCGTCTCC
CTTCTTTTTCTTAGCCTGTCCGGCCTTTTTGGTGGCAGCAGGACGCTTATTGCGGAGCTCTTGGATATAG
GCAAGCCAATCCTGGTTGCTGATGCCGTTCTGCAGCTTAAGGTCCTTGCTCTCCTTGAGATGGTTCAACA
ACAGTTGTCCTTTCAATGCTATGTGGTATGCGCCGTTAGCATCGGCATCCATCGGCCACTCAGGATTCTG
AAATCTAGAATCGAAGCACACGCCATTGAGATCACGCACAGGGGAGTTGATGTAATCCTCCCCAGTGGCA
GCATTTGAATTTCTCATTTGCAGCACGGATCTGATGAGCGCTACCATCGTGTCAATAGCGTGGCTATCAT
CGTTCTCGAGCAGTTTGGGGAGGATATTTGACCCGTCGCGGAAAACGATGCCTTTCTCCTCCAGGAGGGC
GATGAGTTCGTTTGCGGGGTACAGGTCACGGTAACGCCCGGTGAATCTATGGTTCTCAATTACAGGGACA
ATCCTCTTGCCCGCGATGAAAGGCGTGCCTTTGGCGTCGAATTGGGTTTCATTTTTCTCAAAAACGATAT
CCCAAGCGGGCATGAAGCCAGGGAGTCCCCGCTGGAAGGAGAGGTTCCGATTCATCTTGAAATGCAGGAT
GAAGTCTCCGGTTTTTACATCATAGTGCAGGAAGTCGAAACCCTCCAGGAAATGCTTACGCGACTCATGG
TTCTTGATGGTCTTCCAGACAAACGGGTCCACGAATCCGGTCAAGGGATCAATCTTTGAGGTATATGGGG
CCGGGACATAGAAAAGGAAGCCGCTCTGGGTGCCCATCTTCGCAAATGACGTAAACTGGTCGGTCAGCTG
ATACGGATTGAGGACCCCCCCGACCTTCTCCGCCGGATAGTCCTTGAGCACCAGGCAATTGAGCTTGTCG
ATAAGCATTTTCTCGAACTGTTGGTACACCGCCTTCTCGGCGATGCCTGTGCGCTTGGATTTGAATCCGA
AATTGAGATTCTCGAGGACCACGACG
